>Addgene plasmid #100290 | AX53_pS.Donor.S1.TS | addgene full sequence | sequence record 193528 | Addgene NGS Result
TAATGTGAGTTAGCTCACTCATTAGGCACCCCAGGCTTTACACTTTATGCTTCCGGCTCGTATGTTGTGT
GGAATTGTGAGCGGATAACAATTTCACACAGGAAACAGCTATGACCATGATTACGCCAAGCTTGCATGCA
GGCCTCTGCAGTCGACGGGCCCGGGATCCGATATCCCGGCCTCGACATTACCCTGTTATCCCTAGTTTAA
ACTCTGTCACCAATCCTGTCCCTAGTGGCCCCACTGTGGGGTGGAGGGGACAGCGCCGGCGCGGCCGCGT
CAGAGCAGCTCAGGTTCTGGGAGAGGGTAGCGCAGGGTGGCCACTGAGAACCGGGCAGGTCACGCATCCC
CCCCTTCCCTCCCACCCCCTGCCAAGCTCTCCCTCCCAGGATCCTCTCTGGCTCCATCGTAAGCAAACCT
TAGAGGTTCTGGCAAGGAGAGAGATGGCTCCAGGAAATGGGGGTGTGTCACCAGATAAGGAATCTGCCTA
ACAGGAGGTGGGGGTTAGACCCAATATCAGGAGACTAGGAAGGAGGAGGCCTAAGGATGGGGCTTTTCTG
TCACCAATCCTAAGCTTGTTAACACGCGTGTCCCTAGTGGCCCCACTGTGGGGTGGAGGGGACAGATAAA
AGTACCCAGAACCAGAGCCACATTAACCGGCCCTGGGAATATAAGGTGGTCCCAGCTCGGGGACACAGGA
TCCCTGGAGGCAGCAAACATGCTGTCCTGAAGTGGACATAGGGGCCCGGGTTGGAGGAAGAAGACTAGCT
GAGCTCTCGGACCCCTGGAAGATGCCATGACAGGGGGCTGGAAGAGCTAGCACAGACTAGAGAGGTAAGG
GGGGTAGGGGAGCTGCCCAAATGAAAGGAGTGAGAGGTGACCCGAATCCGCGGCCGCTCTGTCACCAATC
CTGTCCCTAGTGGCCCCACTGTGGGGTGGAGGGGACAGATTTAAATCCGGCCTCGACATTACCCTGTTAT
CCCTAGATATCTAGATGCATTCGCGAGGTACCGAGCTCGAATTCACTGGCCGTCGTTTTACAACGTCGTG
ACTGGGAAAACCCTGGCGTTACCCAACTTAATCGCCTTGCAGCACATCCCCCTTTCGCCAGCTGGCGTAA
TAGCGAAGAGGCCCGCACCGATCGCCCTTCCCAACAGTTGCGCAGCCTGAATGGCGAATGGCGCCTGATG
CGGTATTTTCTCCTTACGCATCTGTGCGGTATTTCACACCGCATATGGTGCACTCTCAGTACAATCTGCT
CTGATGCCGCATAGTTAAGCCAGCCCCGACACCCGCCAACACCCGCTGACGCGCCCTGACGGGCTTGTCT
GCTCCCGGCATCCGCTTACAGACAAGCTGTGACCGTCTCCGGGAGCTGCATGTGTCAGAGGTTTTCACCG
TCATCACCGAAACGCGCGAGACGAAAGGGCCTCGTGATACGCCTATTTTTATAGGTTAATGTCATGATAA
TAATGGTTTCTTAGACGTCAGGTGGCACTTTTCGGGGAAATGTGCGCGGAACCCCTATTTGTTTATTTTT
CTAAATACATTCAAATATGTATCCGCTCATGAGACAATAACCCTGATAAATGCTTCAATAATATTGAAAA
AGGAAGAGTATGAGTATTCAACATTTCCGTGTCGCCCTTATTCCCTTTTTTGCGGCATTTTGCCTTCCTG
TTTTTGCTCACCCAGAAACGCTGGTGAAAGTAAAAGATGCTGAAGATCAGTTGGGTGCACGAGTGGGTTA
CATCGAACTGGATCTCAACAGCGGTAAGATCCTTGAGAGTTTTCGCCCCGAAGAACGTTTTCCAATGATG
AGCACTTTTAAAGTTCTGCTATGTGGCGCGGTATTATCCCGTATTGACGCCGGGCAAGAGCAACTCGGTC
GCCGCATACACTATTCTCAGAATGACTTGGTTGAGTACTCACCAGTCACAGAAAAGCATCTTACGGATGG
CATGACAGTAAGAGAATTATGCAGTGCTGCCATAACCATGAGTGATAACACTGCGGCCAACTTACTTCTG
ACAACGATCGGAGGACCGAAGGAGCTAACCGCTTTTTTGCACAACATGGGGGATCATGTAACTCGCCTTG
ATCGTTGGGAACCGGAGCTGAATGAAGCCATACCAAACGACGAGCGTGACACCACGATGCCTGTAGCAAT
GGCAACAACGTTGCGCAAACTATTAACTGGCGAACTACTTACTCTAGCTTCCCGGCAACAATTAATAGAC
TGGATGGAGGCGGATAAAGTTGCAGGACCACTTCTGCGCTCGGCCCTTCCGGCTGGCTGGTTTATTGCTG
ATAAATCTGGAGCCGGTGAGCGTGGGTCTCGCGGTATCATTGCAGCACTGGGGCCAGATGGTAAGCCCTC
CCGTATCGTAGTTATCTACACGACGGGGAGTCAGGCAACTATGGATGAACGAAATAGACAGATCGCTGAG
ATAGGTGCCTCACTGATTAAGCATTGGTAACTGTCAGACCAAGTTTACTCATATATACTTTAGATTGATT
TAAAACTTCATTTTTAATTTAAAAGGATCTAGGTGAAGATCCTTTTTGATAATCTCATGACCAAAATCCC
TTAACGTGAGTTTTCGTTCCACTGAGCGTCAGACCCCGTAGAAAAGATCAAAGGATCTTCTTGAGATCCT
TTTTTTCTGCGCGTAATCTGCTGCTTGCAAACAAAAAAACCACCGCTACCAGCGGTGGTTTGTTTGCCGG
ATCAAGAGCTACCAACTCTTTTTCCGAAGGTAACTGGCTTCAGCAGAGCGCAGATACCAAATACTGTTCT
TCTAGTGTAGCCGTAGTTAGGCCACCACTTCAAGAACTCTGTAGCACCGCCTACATACCTCGCTCTGCTA
ATCCTGTTACCAGTGGCTGCTGCCAGTGGCGATAAGTCGTGTCTTACCGGGTTGGACTCAAGACGATAGT
TACCGGATAAGGCGCAGCGGTCGGGCTGAACGGGGGGTTCGTGCACACAGCCCAGCTTGGAGCGAACGAC
CTACACCGAACTGAGATACCTACAGCGTGAGCTATGAGAAAGCGCCACGCTTCCCGAAGGGAGAAAGGCG
GACAGGTATCCGGTAAGCGGCAGGGTCGGAACAGGAGAGCGCACGAGGGAGCTTCCAGGGGGAAACGCCT
GGTATCTTTATAGTCCTGTCGGGTTTCGCCACCTCTGACTTGAGCGTCGATTTTTGTGATGCTCGTCAGG
GGGGCGGAGCCTATGGAAAAACGCCAGCAACGCGGCCTTTTTACGGTTCCTGGCCTTTTGCTGGCCTTTT
GCTCACATGTTCTTTCCTGCGTTATCCCCTGATTCTGTGGATAACCGTATTACCGCCTTTGAGTGAGCTG
ATACCGCTCGCCGCAGCCGAACGACCGAGCGCAGCGAGTCAGTGAGCGAGGAAGCGGAAGAGCGCCCAAT
ACGCAAACCGCCTCTCCCCGCGCGTTGGCCGATTCATTAATGCAGCTGGCACGACAGGTTTCCCGACTGG
AAAGCGGGCAGTGAGCGCAACGCAAT
Features (pLannotate 1.2.2; 14 found; start..end, strand, type, name):
      1..22      +  protein_bind   CAP binding site: CAP binding activates transcription in the presence of cAMP. E. coli catabolite activator protein
     37..67      +  promoter       lac promoter: promoter for the E. coli lac operon
     75..91      +  protein_bind   lac operator: The lac repressor binds to the lac operator to inhibit transcription in E. coli. This inhibition can be relieved by adding lactose or isopropyl-β-D-thiogalactopyranoside (IPTG). lac repressor encoded by lacI
    238..263     -  misc_feature   HA-L (fragment): left homology arm from the adeno-associated virus integration site (AAVS1) within intron 1 of the human PPP1R12C gene
    274..571     -  misc_feature   HA-R (fragment): right homology arm from the adeno-associated virus integration site (AAVS1) within intron 1 of the human PPP1R12C gene
    600..889     -  misc_feature   HA-L (fragment): left homology arm from the adeno-associated virus integration site (AAVS1) within intron 1 of the human PPP1R12C gene
    923..950     -  misc_feature   HA-L (fragment): left homology arm from the adeno-associated virus integration site (AAVS1) within intron 1 of the human PPP1R12C gene
   1021..1178    +  CDS            lacZα (fragment): LacZα fragment of β-galactosidase; lacZ fragment
   1184..1283    -  misc_feature   bom (fragment): basis of mobility region from pBR322
   1385..1420    -  CDS            rop (fragment): Rop protein, which maintains plasmids at low copy number; rop
   1515..1619    +  promoter       AmpR promoter: bla
   1620..2480    +  CDS            AmpR: β-lactamase; bla; confers resistance to ampicillin, carbenicillin, and related antibiotics
   2651..3239    +  rep_origin     ori: high-copy-number ColE1/pMB1/pBR322/pUC origin of replication
   3422..3514    +  CDS            lacI (fragment): lac repressor; lacI; The lac repressor binds to the lac operator to inhibit transcription in E. coli. This inhibition can be relieved by adding lactose or isopropyl-β-D-thiogalactopyranoside (IPTG).
