[The description below was written by a language model from this plasmid's Addgene catalogue record and pLannotate feature annotations shown in this document.]
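Description:
AX53_pS.Donor.S1.TS is a small (about 3.5 kb) homology-directed repair donor plasmid built on the pUC57 cloning backbone and designed to target the human AAVS1 "safe harbour" locus, which lies in intron 1 of PPP1R12C. It is propagated in E. coli as a high-copy plasmid through its ColE1/pUC-type origin and is selected with ampicillin via the β-lactamase (AmpR) gene and its native promoter. The remaining annotated backbone elements are typical pUC-derived remnants with no role in the mammalian application: the CAP binding site, lac promoter and operator, and partial lacZα, lacI, bom and rop sequences.

The payload is a 735 bp human/synthetic insert, catalogued as an 18 bp RFLP tag carrying MluI and KspAI restriction sites. In the feature table, two roughly 300 bp AAVS1 homology arm fragments (HA-L and HA-R, on the reverse strand) are separated by a short unannotated gap, consistent with the position of the tag, although the tag itself is not annotated. Two additional very short HA-L matches flank this cassette. They may correspond to copies of the AAVS1 guide RNA target site implied by the "TS" in the name, but the record does not state this explicitly. No mammalian promoter, reporter or selection marker is annotated, so successful editing would be scored by the new restriction sites at the locus rather than by transgene expression.

According to the depositor, the donor is used with an AAVS1-specific guide RNA plasmid and either SpCas9 nuclease or the SpCas9 D10A nickase. The associated work concerns seamless genome editing by paired nicking without double-stranded DNA cutting.
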