Addgene plasmid #100290: AX53_pS.Donor.S1.TS
Purpose: AAVS1-targeting plasmid
Depositing lab: Manuel Goncalves. Depositing organization: Leiden University Medical Center. Publication: In trans paired nicking triggers seamless genome editing without double-stranded DNA cutting. Chen X, Janssen JM, Liu J, Maggio I, 't Jong AEJ, Mikkers HMM, Goncalves MAFV. Nat Commun. 2017 Sep 22;8(1):657. doi: 10.1038/s41467-017-00687-1. PubMed 28939824.
Backbone
  Vector backbone: pUC57
  Total vector size (bp): 3526
  Vector type: Mammalian Expression, CRISPR, Synthetic Biology ; Human Targeting
Growth in bacteria
  Bacterial resistance: Ampicillin, 100 μg/mL
  Growth temperature: 37°C
  Growth strain: DH5alpha
  Copy number: High Copy
Gene/Insert
  Gene/Insert name: 18 bp RFLP (MluI+KspAI)
  Species: H. sapiens (human), Synthetic
  Insert size (bp): 735
Terms and licenses: Academic/Nonprofit Terms; Industry Terms: Not Available to Industry
Depositor comments: Combine this donor plasmid with SpCas9 or SpCas9.D10A with Addgene plasmid 41818 gRNA_AAVS1-T2; Mali et al. (named pgRNA.S1 in Chen et al.) for homology-directed AAVS1 targeting.
How to cite: AX53_pS.Donor.S1.TS was a gift from Manuel Goncalves (Addgene plasmid # 100290 ; http://n2t.net/addgene:100290 ; RRID:Addgene_100290)
